>Addgene plasmid #183423 | pOC4 cloning template vector | addgene full sequence | sequence record 360250 | Addgene NGS Result
AACGCCAGCAACGCGGCCTTTTTACGGTTCCTGGCCTTTTGCTGGCCTTTTGCTCACATGTGAGGGCCTA
TTTCCCATGATTCCTTCATATTTGCATATACGATACAAGGCTGTTAGAGAGATAATTGGAATTAATTTGA
CTGTAAACACAAAGATATTAGTACAAAATACGTGACGTAGAAAGTAATAATTTCTTGGGTAGTTTGCAGT
TTTAAAATTATGTTTTAAAATGGACTATCATATGCTTACCGTAACTTGAAAGTATTTCGATTTCTTGGCT
TTATATATCTTGTGGAAAGGACGAAACACCGGGTCTTCGAGAAGACCTGTTTAAGAGCTATGCTGGAAGT
TCCTATTCTCTAGAAAGTATAGGAACTTCTTTTTTTTTTGCGGCCGCCCAGAATTCTGGCCTGCAGGGAA
GTTCCTATTCTCTAGAAAGTATAGGAACTTCCAGCATAGCAAGTTTAAATAAGGCTAGTCCGTTATCAAC
TTGAAAAAGTGGCACCGAGTCGGTGCTTTTTTGTTTTAGAGCTAGAAATAGCAAGTTAAAATAAGGCTAG
TCCGTTTTTAGCGCGTGCGCCAATTCTGCAGACAAATGGCTCTAGAAGCTTGCTAGCAATTGTCGACTCG
AGGATCCTAGGACGCGTCCTAGGACGCGTCCAGAGGTACCCGTTACATAACTTACGGTAAATGGCCCGCC
TGGCTGACCGCCCAACGACCCCCGCCCATTGACGTCAATAGTAACGCCAATAGGGACTTTCCATTGACGT
CAATGGGTGGAGTATTTACGGTAAACTGCCCACTTGGCAGTACATCAAGTGTATCATATGCCAAGTACGC
CCCCTATTGACGTCAATGACGGTAAATGGCCCGCCTGGCATTGTGCCCAGTACATGACCTTATGGGACTT
TCCTACTTGGCAGTACATCTACGTATTAGTCATCGCTATTACCATGGTCGAGGTGAGCCCCACGTTCTGC
TTCACTCTCCCCATCTCCCCCCCCTCCCCACCCCCAATTTTGTATTTATTTATTTTTTAATTATTTTGTG
CAGCGATGGGGGCGGGGGGGGGGGGGGGGCGCGCGCCRGGSGGGGSGGGGSGGGGSGRGGGGSGGGGSGG
GGSGRGGCGGRGAGGTGCGGCGGCAGCCAATCAGAGCGGCGCGCTCCGAAAGTTTCCTTTTATGGCGAGG
CGGCGGCGGCGGCGGCCCTATAAAAAGCGAAGCGCGCGGCGGGCGGGAGTCGCTGCGCGCTGCCTTCGCC
CCGTGCCCCGCTCCGCCGCCGCCTCGCGCCGCCCGCCCCGGCTCTGACTGACCGCGTTACTCCCACAGGT
GAGCGGGCGGGACGGCCCTTCTCCTCCGGGCTGTAATTAGCTGAGCAAGAGGTAAGGGTTTAAGGGATGG
TTGGTTGGTGGGGTATTAATGTTTAATTACCTGGAGCACCTGCCTGAAATCACTTTTTTTCAGGTTGGAC
CGGTGCCACCATGGATTACAAAGATGATGACGATAAATCGCCGAAGAAAAAGCGCAAGGTCGAAGCGTCC
GACAAGAAGTACAGCATCGGCCTGGACATCGGCACCAACTCTGTGGGCTGGGCCGTGATCACCGACGAGT
ACAAGGTGCCCAGCAAGAAATTCAAGGTGCTGGGCAACACCGACCGGCACAGCATCAAGAAGAACCTGAT
CGGAGCCCTGCTGTTCGACAGCGGCGAAACAGCCGAGGCCACCCGGCTGAAGAGAACCGCCAGAAGAAGA
TACACCAGACGGAAGAACCGGATCTGCTATCTGCAAGAGATCTTCAGCAACGAGATGGCCAAGGTGGACG
ACAGCTTCTTCCACAGACTGGAAGAGTCCTTCCTGGTGGAAGAGGATAAGAAGCACGAGCGGCACCCCAT
CTTCGGCAACATCGTGGACGAGGTGGCCTACCACGAGAAGTACCCCACCATCTACCACCTGAGAAAGAAA
CTGGTGGACAGCACCGACAAGGCCGACCTGCGGCTGATCTATCTGGCCCTGGCCCACATGATCAAGTTCC
GGGGCCACTTCCTGATCGAGGGCGACCTGAACCCCGACAACAGCGACGTGGACAAGCTGTTCATCCAGCT
GGTGCAGACCTACAACCAGCTGTTCGAGGAAAACCCCATCAACGCCAGCGGCGTGGACGCCAAGGCCATC
CTGTCTGCCAGACTGAGCAAGAGCAGACGGCTGGAAAATCTGATCGCCCAGCTGCCCGGCGAGAAGAAGA
ATGGCCTGTTCGGAAACCTGATTGCCCTGAGCCTGGGCCTGACCCCCAACTTCAAGAGCAACTTCGACCT
GGCCGAGGATGCCAAACTGCAGCTGAGCAAGGACACCTACGACGACGACCTGGACAACCTGCTGGCCCAG
ATCGGCGACCAGTACGCCGACCTGTTTCTGGCCGCCAAGAACCTGTCCGACGCCATCCTGCTGAGCGACA
TCCTGAGAGTGAACACCGAGATCACCAAGGCCCCCCTGAGCGCCTCTATGATCAAGAGATACGACGAGCA
CCACCAGGACCTGACCCTGCTGAAAGCTCTCGTGCGGCAGCAGCTGCCTGAGAAGTACAAAGAGATTTTC
TTCGACCAGAGCAAGAACGGCTACGCCGGCTACATTGACGGCGGAGCCAGCCAGGAAGAGTTCTACAAGT
TCATCAAGCCCATCCTGGAAAAGATGGACGGCACCGAGGAACTGCTCGTGAAGCTGAACAGAGAGGACCT
GCTGCGGAAGCAGCGGACCTTCGACAACGGCAGCATCCCCCACCAGATCCACCTGGGAGAGCTGCACGCC
ATTCTGCGGCGGCAGGAAGATTTTTACCCATTCCTGAAGGACAACCGGGAAAAGATCGAGAAGATCCTGA
CCTTCCGCATCCCCTACTACGTGGGCCCTCTGGCCAGGGGAAACAGCAGATTCGCCTGGATGACCAGAAA
GAGCGAGGAAACCATCACCCCCTGGAACTTCGAGGAAGTGGTGGACAAGGGCGCTTCCGCCCAGAGCTTC
ATCGAGCGGATGACCAACTTCGATAAGAACCTGCCCAACGAGAAGGTGCTGCCCAAGCACAGCCTGCTGT
ACGAGTACTTCACCGTGTATAACGAGCTGACCAAAGTGAAATACGTGACCGAGGGAATGAGAAAGCCCGC
CTTCCTGAGCGGCGAGCAGAAAAAGGCCATCGTGGACCTGCTGTTCAAGACCAACCGGAAAGTGACCGTG
AAGCAGCTGAAAGAGGACTACTTCAAGAAAATCGAGTGCTTCGACTCCGTGGAAATCTCCGGCGTGGAAG
ATCGGTTCAACGCCTCCCTGGGCACATACCACGATCTGCTGAAAATTATCAAGGACAAGGACTTCCTGGA
CAATGAGGAAAACGAGGACATTCTGGAAGATATCGTGCTGACCCTGACACTGTTTGAGGACAGAGAGATG
ATCGAGGAACGGCTGAAAACCTATGCCCACCTGTTCGACGACAAAGTGATGAAGCAGCTGAAGCGGCGGA
GATACACCGGCTGGGGCAGGCTGAGCCGGAAGCTGATCAACGGCATCCGGGACAAGCAGTCCGGCAAGAC
AATCCTGGATTTCCTGAAGTCCGACGGCTTCGCCAACAGAAACTTCATGCAGCTGATCCACGACGACAGC
CTGACCTTTAAAGAGGACATCCAGAAAGCCCAGGTGTCCGGCCAGGGCGATAGCCTGCACGAGCACATTG
CCAATCTGGCCGGCAGCCCCGCCATTAAGAAGGGCATCCTGCAGACAGTGAAGGTGGTGGACGAGCTCGT
GAAAGTGATGGGCCGGCACAAGCCCGAGAACATCGTGATCGAAATGGCCAGAGAGAACCAGACCACCCAG
AAGGGACAGAAGAACAGCCGCGAGAGAATGAAGCGGATCGAAGAGGGCATCAAAGAGCTGGGCAGCCAGA
TCCTGAAAGAACACCCCGTGGAAAACACCCAGCTGCAGAACGAGAAGCTGTACCTGTACTACCTGCAGAA
TGGGCGGGATATGTACGTGGACCAGGAACTGGACATCAACCGGCTGTCCGACTACGATGTGGACCATATC
GTGCCTCAGAGCTTTCTGAAGGACGACTCCATCGACAACAAGGTGCTGACCAGAAGCGACAAGAACCGGG
GCAAGAGCGACAACGTGCCCTCCGAAGAGGTCGTGAAGAAGATGAAGAACTACTGGCGGCAGCTGCTGAA
CGCCAAGCTGATTACCCAGAGAAAGTTCGACAATCTGACCAAGGCCGAGAGAGGCGGCCTGAGCGAACTG
GATAAGGCCGGCTTCATCAAGAGACAGCTGGTGGAAACCCGGCAGATCACAAAGCACGTGGCACAGATCC
TGGACTCCCGGATGAACACTAAGTACGACGAGAATGACAAGCTGATCCGGGAAGTGAAAGTGATCACCCT
GAAGTCCAAGCTGGTGTCCGATTTCCGGAAGGATTTCCAGTTTTACAAAGTGCGCGAGATCAACAACTAC
CACCACGCCCACGACGCCTACCTGAACGCCGTCGTGGGAACCGCCCTGATCAAAAAGTACCCTAAGCTGG
AAAGCGAGTTCGTGTACGGCGACTACAAGGTGTACGACGTGCGGAAGATGATCGCCAAGAGCGAGCAGGA
AATCGGCAAGGCTACCGCCAAGTACTTCTTCTACAGCAACATCATGAACTTTTTCAAGACCGAGATTACC
CTGGCCAACGGCGAGATCCGGAAGCGGCCTCTGATCGAGACAAACGGCGAAACCGGGGAGATCGTGTGGG
ATAAGGGCCGGGATTTTGCCACCGTGCGGAAAGTGCTGAGCATGCCCCAAGTGAATATCGTGAAAAAGAC
CGAGGTGCAGACAGGCGGCTTCAGCAAAGAGTCTATCCTGCCCAAGAGGAACAGCGATAAGCTGATCGCC
AGAAAGAAGGACTGGGACCCTAAGAAGTACGGCGGCTTCGACAGCCCCACCGTGGCCTATTCTGTGCTGG
TGGTGGCCAAAGTGGAAAAGGGCAAGTCCAAGAAACTGAAGAGTGTGAAAGAGCTGCTGGGGATCACCAT
CATGGAAAGAAGCAGCTTCGAGAAGAATCCCATCGACTTTCTGGAAGCCAAGGGCTACAAAGAAGTGAAA
AAGGACCTGATCATCAAGCTGCCTAAGTACTCCCTGTTCGAGCTGGAAAACGGCCGGAAGAGAATGCTGG
CCTCTGCCGGCGAACTGCAGAAGGGAAACGAACTGGCCCTGCCCTCCAAATATGTGAACTTCCTGTACCT
GGCCAGCCACTATGAGAAGCTGAAGGGCTCCCCCGAGGATAATGAGCAGAAACAGCTGTTTGTGGAACAG
CACAAGCACTACCTGGACGAGATCATCGAGCAGATCAGCGAGTTCTCCAAGAGAGTGATCCTGGCCGACG
CTAATCTGGACAAAGTGCTGTCCGCCTACAACAAGCACCGGGATAAGCCCATCAGAGAGCAGGCCGAGAA
TATCATCCACCTGTTTACCCTGACCAATCTGGGAGCCCCTGCCGCCTTCAAGTACTTTGACACCACCATC
GACCGGAAGAGGTACACCAGCACCAAAGAGGTGCTGGACGCCACCCTGATCCACCAGAGCATCACCGGCC
TGTACGAGACACGGATCGACCTGTCTCAGCTGGGAGGCGACAGCCCCAAGAAGAAGAGAAAGGTGGAGGC
CAGCTAAGAATTCTAACTAGAGCTCGCTGATCAGCCTCGACTGTGCCTTCTAGTTGCCAGCCATCTGTTG
TTTGCCCCTCCCCCGTGCCTTCCTTGACCCTGGAAGGTGCCACTCCCACTGTCCTTTCCTAATAAAATGA
GGAAATTGCATCGCATTGTCTGAGTAGGTGTCATTCTATTCTGGGGGGTGGGGTGGGGCAGGACAGCAAG
GGGGAGGATTGGGAAGAGAATAGCAGGCATGCTGGGGAGCGGCCGCAGGAACCCCTAGTGATGGAGTTGG
CCACTCCCTCTCTGCGCGCTCGCTCGCTCACTGAGGCCGGGCGACCAAAGGTCGCCCGACGCCCGGGCTT
TGCCCGGGCGGCCTCAGTGAGCGAGCGAGCGCGCAGCTGCCTGCAGGGGCGCCTGATGCGGTATTTTCTC
CTTACGCATCTGTGCGGTATTTCACACCGCATA
[95 nt withheld, positions 6124-6218]
T
[46 nt withheld, positions 6220-6265]
C
[141 nt withheld, positions 6267-6407]
CCTTTGACGTTGGAGTCCACGTTCTTT
[37 nt withheld, positions 6435-6471]
ACTCTATCTCGGGCTATTCTTTTGATTTATAAGGGATTTTGCCGATTTCGGTCTATTGGTTAAAAAATGA
GCTGATTTAACAAAAATTTAACGCGAATTTTAACAAAATATTAACGTTTACAATTTTATGGTGCACTCTC
AGTACAATCTGCTCTGATGCCGCATAGTTAAGCCAGCCCCGACACCCGCCAACACCCGCTGACGCGCCCT
GACGGGCTTGTCTGCTCCCGGCATCCGCTTACAGACAAGCTGTGACCGTCTCCGGGAGCTGCATGTGTCA
GAGGTTTTCACCGTCATCACCGAAACGCGCGAGACGAAAGGGCCTCGTGATACGCCTATTTTTATAGGTT
AATGTCATGATAATAATGGTTTCTTAGACGTCAGGTGGCACTTTTCGGGGAAATGTGCGCGGAACCCCTA
TTTGTTTATTTTTCTAAATACATTCAAATATGTATCCGCTCATGAGACAATAACCCTGATAAATGCTTCA
ATAATATTGAAAAAGGAAGAGTATGAGTATTCAACATTTCCGTGTCGCCCTTATTCCCTTTTTTGCGGCA
TTTTGCCTTCCTGTTTTTGCTCACCCAGAAACGCTGGTGAAAGTAAAAGATGCTGAAGATCAGTTGGGTG
CACGAGTGGGTTACATCGAACTGGATCTCAACAGCGGTAAGATCCTTGAGAGTTTTCGCCCCGAAGAACG
TTTTCCAATGATGAGCACTTTTAAAGTTCTGCTATGTGGCGCGGTATTATCCCGTATTGACGCCGGGCAA
GAGCAACTCGGTCGCCGCATACACTATTCTCAGAATGACTTGGTTGAGTACTCACCAGTCACAGAAAAGC
ATCTTACGGATGGCATGACAGTAAGAGAATTATGCAGTGCTGCCATAACCATGAGTGATAACACTGCGGC
CAACTTACTTCTGACAACGATCGGAGGACCGAAGGAGCTAACCGCTTTTTTGCACAACATGGGGGATCAT
GTAACTCGCCTTGATCGTTGGGAACCGGAGCTGAATGAAGCCATACCAAACGACGAGCGTGACACCACGA
TGCCTGTAGCAATGGCAACAACGTTGCGCAAACTATTAACTGGCGAACTACTTACTCTAGCTTCCCGGCA
ACAATTAATAGACTGGATGGAGGCGGATAAAGTTGCAGGACCACTTCTGCGCTCGGCCCTTCCGGCTGGC
TGGTTTATTGCTGATAAATCTGGAGCCGGTGAGCGTGGAAGCCGCGGTATCATTGCAGCACTGGGGCCAG
ATGGTAAGCCCTCCCGTATCGTAGTTATCTACACGACGGGGAGTCAGGCAACTATGGATGAACGAAATAG
ACAGATCGCTGAGATAGGTGCCTCACTGATTAAGCATTGGTAACTGTCAGACCAAGTTTACTCATATATA
CTTTAGATTGATTTAAAACTTCATTTTTAATTTAAAAGGATCTAGGTGAAGATCCTTTTTGATAATCTCA
TGACCAAAATCCCTTAACGTGAGTTTTCGTTCCACTGAGCGTCAGACCCCGTAGAAAAGATCAAAGGATC
TTCTTGAGATCCTTTTTTTCTGCGCGTAATCTGCTGCTTGCAAACAAAAAAACCACCGCTACCAGCGGTG
GTTTGTTTGCCGGATCAAGAGCTACCAACTCTTTTTCCGAAGGTAACTGGCTTCAGCAGAGCGCAGATAC
CAAATACTGTTCTTCTAGTGTAGCCGTAGTTAGGCCACCACTTCAAGAACTCTGTAGCACCGCCTACATA
CCTCGCTCTGCTAATCCTGTTACCAGTGGCTGCTGCCAGTGGCGATAAGTCGTGTCTTACCGGGTTGGAC
TCAAGACGATAGTTACCGGATAAGGCGCAGCGGTCGGGCTGAACGGGGGGTTCGTGCACACAGCCCAGCT
TGGAGCGAACGACCTACACCGAACTGAGATACCTACAGCGTGAGCTATGAGAAAGCGCCACGCTTCCCGA
AGGGAGAAAGGCGGACAGGTATCCGGTAAGCGGCAGGGTCGGAACAGGAGAGCGCACGAGGGAGCTTCCA
GGGGGAAACGCCTGGTATCTTTATAGTCCTGTCGGGTTTCGCCACCTCTGACTTGAGCGTCGATTTTTGT
GATGCTCGTCAGGGGGGCGGAGCCTATGGAAA
Features (pLannotate 1.2.2; 20 found; start..end, strand, type, name):
     62..302     +  promoter       U6 promoter: RNA polymerase III promoter for human U6 snRNA
    346..379     +  protein_bind   FRT (minimal): supports FLP-mediated excision but not integration (Turan and Bode, 2011) FLP recombinase from the Saccharomyces cerevisiae 2μ plasmid
    418..451     +  protein_bind   FRT (minimal): supports FLP-mediated excision but not integration (Turan and Bode, 2011) FLP recombinase from the Saccharomyces cerevisiae 2μ plasmid
    452..516     +  misc_RNA       tracrRNA (fragment): trans-activating CRISPR RNA for the Streptococcus pyogenes CRISPR/Cas9 system
    523..566     +  misc_RNA       gRNA scaffold (fragment): guide RNA scaffold for the Streptococcus pyogenes CRISPR/Cas9 system
    671..956     +  enhancer       CMV enhancer: human cytomegalovirus immediate early enhancer; contains an 18-bp deletion relative to the standard CMV enhancer
    958..1235    +  promoter       chicken β-actin promoter: No description available
   1236..1463    +  intron         hybrid intron: hybrid between chicken β-actin (CBA) and minute virus of mice (MMV) introns (Gray et al., 2011)
   1487..1507    +  CDS            3xFLAG (fragment): three tandem FLAG® epitope tags
   1541..3142    +  CDS            Cas9(N): N-terminal portion of Streptococcus pyogenes Cas9 (Zetsche et al., 2015)
   3143..5641    +  CDS            Cas9(C): C-terminal portion of Streptococcus pyogenes Cas9 (Zetsche et al., 2015)
   5711..5822    +  polyA_signal   bGH poly(A) signal: bovine growth hormone polyadenylation signal
   5927..6067    +  repeat_region  AAV2 ITR: inverted terminal repeat of adeno-associated virus serotype 2 inverted
   6072..6123    -  misc_feature   bom (fragment): basis of mobility region from pBR322
   6142..6597    +  rep_origin     f1 ori (sequence partly withheld): f1 bacteriophage origin of replication; arrow indicates direction of (+) strand synthesis
   6598..6647    -  misc_feature   bom (fragment): basis of mobility region from pBR322
   6749..6784    -  CDS            rop (fragment): Rop protein, which maintains plasmids at low copy number; rop
   6879..6983    +  promoter       AmpR promoter: bla
   6984..7844    +  CDS            AmpR: β-lactamase; bla; confers resistance to ampicillin, carbenicillin, and related antibiotics
   8015..8603    +  rep_origin     ori: high-copy-number ColE1/pMB1/pBR322/pUC origin of replication
