[The description below was written by a language model from this plasmid's Addgene catalogue record and pLannotate feature annotations shown in this document.]
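Description:
pOC4 cloning template vector is an empty-backbone mammalian expression/CRISPR plasmid described as a FlpON knock-in vector that also supplies FLAG-tagged Streptococcus pyogenes Cas9. It is propagated in E. coli as a high-copy plasmid through a ColE1/pUC-type origin and selected with ampicillin via the β-lactamase gene. An f1 phage origin is also present. A single AAV2 inverted terminal repeat is annotated downstream of the Cas9 cassette, along with small bom and rop fragments. With only one ITR detected, the record gives no sign that the plasmid is meant for AAV packaging.

Two expression units make up the functional part of the 8.6 kb sequence. The first is a human U6 RNA polymerase III promoter followed by two minimal FRT sites in the same orientation, placed just upstream of the SpCas9 tracrRNA/guide RNA scaffold. This layout fits the "FlpON" label: the short segment between the FRT sites presumably interrupts the guide RNA unit until Flp recombinase excises it, so that editing from this vector depends on Flp activity. The record does not describe what lies between the sites or spell out the mechanism. The second unit is a CAG-type promoter (CMV enhancer, chicken β-actin promoter and a hybrid intron) driving FLAG-tagged SpCas9, annotated as contiguous N- and C-terminal portions that together form the full coding sequence, ending in a bGH polyadenylation signal.

No insert is recorded. As a template, the vector is intended to receive a user's target-specific guide sequence and knock-in donor. The associated work concerns sequential CRISPR/Cas9 editing for duplex labelling and manipulation of neuronal proteins.
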