Addgene plasmid #183423: pOC4 cloning template vector
Purpose: (Empty Backbone) FlpON knock-in vector with FLAG-SpCas9 expression
Depositing lab: Harold MacGillavry. Depositing organization: Utrecht University. Publication: Duplex Labeling and Manipulation of Neuronal Proteins Using Sequential CRISPR/Cas9 Gene Editing. Droogers WJ, Willems J, MacGillavry HD, de Jong APH. eNeuro. 2022 Jul 18;9(4):ENEURO.0056-22.2022. doi: 10.1523/ENEURO.0056-22.2022. PubMed 35851300.
Backbone
  Vector backbone: pOC4
  Modifications to backbone: contains FLAG-SpCas9 with CAG promoter
  Vector type: Mammalian Expression, CRISPR
Growth in bacteria
  Bacterial resistance: Ampicillin, 100 μg/mL
  Growth temperature: 37°C
  Growth strain: DH5alpha
  Copy number: High Copy
Gene/Insert
  Gene/Insert name: None
Terms and licenses: Academic/Nonprofit Terms; Industry Terms: Not Available to Industry
Depositor comments: Please visit https://www.biorxiv.org/content/10.1101/2022.01.02.474730v1 for bioRxiv preprint.
How to cite: pOC4 cloning template vector was a gift from Harold MacGillavry (Addgene plasmid # 183423 ; http://n2t.net/addgene:183423 ; RRID:Addgene_183423)
